Addgene plasmid #124370: pLG320
Purpose: Vanillic acid inducible system for expression in B. subtilis
Depositing lab: Christopher Voigt. Depositing organization: Massachusetts Institute of Technology. Publication: Resilient living materials built by printing bacterial spores. Gonzalez LM, Mukhitov N, Voigt CA. Nat Chem Biol. 2019 Dec 2. pii: 10.1038/s41589-019-0412-5. doi: 10.1038/s41589-019-0412-5. PubMed 31792444.
Backbone
  Vector backbone: pLG166
  Backbone manufacturer: 7671
  Backbone size w/o insert (bp): 717
  Total vector size (bp): 8388
  Vector type: Bacterial Expression
Growth in bacteria
  Bacterial resistance: Ampicillin, 100 μg/mL
  Growth temperature: 37°C
  Growth strain: DH5alpha
  Copy number: High Copy
Gene/Insert
  Gene/Insert name: gfpmut2
  Species: Synthetic
  Promoter: Pspank(V)
  Cloning method: Gateway Cloning
  Sequencing primers: 5′ caaatccgccgctctagctaag; 3′ GCACGTGTCTTGTAGTTCCCG
Terms and licenses: Academic/Nonprofit Terms; Industry Terms: Not Available to Industry
How to cite: pLG320 was a gift from Christopher Voigt (Addgene plasmid # 124370 ; http://n2t.net/addgene:124370 ; RRID:Addgene_124370)
