[The description below was written by a language model from this plasmid's Addgene catalogue record and pLannotate feature annotations shown in this document.]
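Description:
pLG320 is a bacterial expression plasmid built on the pLG166 backbone that provides a vanillic acid-inducible expression system for Bacillus subtilis, here driving the reporter gfpmut2. It is propagated in E. coli as a high-copy plasmid through a ColE1/pUC-type origin and selected with ampicillin via the bla gene and its native promoter. No Bacillus replication origin is annotated. Instead, the payload is bracketed by fragments of the B. subtilis amyE (alpha-amylase) gene, with a spectinomycin resistance gene (spc/aad9) lying between them. This is the layout of an integration vector in which double crossover at the chromosomal amyE locus inserts the cassette and spectinomycin selects integrants, although the record does not state this use explicitly.

The insert is GFPmut2, a rapidly maturing green fluorescent variant derived from Aequorea victoria GFP, under the promoter listed as Pspank(V), which the name and stated purpose suggest is a vanillic acid-responsive form of Pspank. The promoter itself is not annotated in the feature table. Nor is any regulator: a stretch of roughly 1.1 kb between the downstream terminator and the amyE arm is unannotated, so the record does not identify the repressor or sensor component. Upstream, rrnB T1 and T2 terminators and a lambda t0 fragment insulate the cassette from read-through transcription. An sTRSV hammerhead ribozyme just before the coding sequence would cleave the 5′ leader, a common way to make expression independent of promoter context. A full lambda t0 terminator follows GFP. The short hits to ldh, str, NeoR/KanR, TcR, phage T5 and yeast proteins are probably backbone remnants or spurious matches. The plasmid serves to characterise vanillic acid-induced expression in B. subtilis, in work on printed spore-based living materials.
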