Features (pLannotate 1.2.2; 22 found; start..end, strand, type, name):
     63..215     -  CDS            ldh (fragment): LDH_MYCPN - Experimental evidence at protein level: Swiss-Prot protein existence level 1. Catalyzes the conversion of lactate to pyruvate. From Mycoplasma pneumoniae (strain ATCC 29342 / M129).
    384..632     -  CDS            amyE (fragment): AMY_BACSU - Also known as amyA. Experimental evidence at protein level: Swiss-Prot protein existence level 1. From Bacillus subtilis (strain 168).
    635..817     -  CDS            amyE (fragment): AMY_BACSU - Also known as amyA. Experimental evidence at protein level: Swiss-Prot protein existence level 1. From Bacillus subtilis (strain 168).
    823..1383    -  CDS            amyE (fragment): AMY_BACSU - Also known as amyA. Experimental evidence at protein level: Swiss-Prot protein existence level 1. From Bacillus subtilis (strain 168).
   1511..2272    -  CDS            spc: S9AD_ENTFL - Also known as aad9 From Enterococcus faecalis (Streptococcus faecalis).
   2586..2672    +  terminator     rrnB T1 terminator: Escherichia coli rrnB; transcription terminator T1 from the E. coli rrnB gene
   2691..2718    +  terminator     rrnB T2 terminator: transcription terminator T2 from the E. coli rrnB gene
   2797..2817    +  terminator     lambda t0 terminator (fragment): minimal transcription terminator from phage lambda (Scholtissek and Grosse, 1987)
   2905..2954    +  misc_RNA       sTRSV HHRz: hammerhead ribozyme from the tobacco ringspot virus satellite RNA (Khvorova et al., 2003)
   3005..3712    +  CDS            GFPmut2: GFPmut2 is a basic (constitutively fluorescent) green fluorescent protein published in 1996, derived from Aequorea victoria. It is reported to be a very rapidly-maturing weak dimer.
   3733..3757    +  CDS            lacZα (fragment): LacZα fragment of β-galactosidase; lacZ fragment
   3768..3862    +  terminator     lambda t0 terminator: transcription terminator from phage lambda
   4979..5518    -  CDS            amyE (fragment): AMY_BACSU - Also known as amyA. Experimental evidence at protein level: Swiss-Prot protein existence level 1. From Bacillus subtilis (strain 168).
   5738..5842    +  promoter       AmpR promoter: bla
   5843..6700    +  CDS            bla: BLAT_ECOLX - Experimental evidence at protein level: Swiss-Prot protein existence level 1. TEM-type are the most prevalent beta-lactamases in enterobacteria; they hydrolyze the beta-lactam bond in susceptible beta-lactam antibiotics, thus conferring resistance to penicillins and cephalosporins. TEM-3 and TEM-4 are capable of hydrolyzing cefotaxime and ceftazidime. TEM-5 is capable of hydrolyzing ceftazidime. TEM-6 is capable of hydrolyzing ceftazidime and aztreonam. TEM-8/CAZ-2, TEM- 16/CAZ-7 and TEM-24/CAZ-6 are markedly active against ceftazidime. IRT- 4 shows resistance to beta-lactamase in
   6874..7462    +  rep_origin     ori: high-copy-number ColE1/pMB1/pBR322/pUC origin of replication
   7486..7575    +  CDS            str (fragment): STR_KLEPN - Protein inferred from homology: Swiss-Prot protein existence level 3. The aminoglycoside phosphotransferases achieve inactivation of their antibiotic substrates by phosphorylation. From Klebsiella pneumoniae.
   7642..7701    +  CDS            ENDON_BPT5 (fragment): Experimental evidence at transcript level: Swiss-Prot protein existence level 2. Endonuclease responsible for the single-chain interruptions (nicks) located at specific positions in the minus strand of the viral genome. From Escherichia phage T5 (Enterobacteria phage T5).
   7723..7794    +  CDS            RAF1 (fragment): RAF_YEAST - Experimental evidence at transcript level: Swiss-Prot protein existence level 2. Antagonizes transcriptional repression of recombinase FLP by REP1-REP2. May play a role in plasmid partitioning. From Saccharomyces cerevisiae (strain ATCC 204508 / S288c) (Baker's yeast).
   7926..7962    +  CDS            NeoR/KanR (fragment): aminoglycoside phosphotransferase confers resistance to neomycin, kanamycin, and G418 (Geneticin®)
   7973..8155    +  CDS            D20 (fragment): CAPSD_BPT5 - Experimental evidence at protein level: Swiss-Prot protein existence level 1. Major capsid protein that self-associates to form 120 hexamers and 11 pentamers, building the T=13 icosahedral capsid which about 860 Angstroms in diameter. Responsible for its self-assembly into a procapsid. The phage does not need to encode a separate scaffolfing protein because its capsid protein contains the delta domain that carries that function. The capsid gains its final stability through the reorganization of the subunits that takes place upon expansion. DNA encapsidation through the portal trig
   8156..70      -  CDS            TcR (fragment) (across the origin): tetracycline efflux protein; tet; confers resistance to tetracycline
>Addgene plasmid #124370 | pLG320 | addgene full sequence | sequence record 252556 | Addgene NGS Result
GCGGGCATCCCGATGCCGCCGGAAGCGAGAAGAATCATAATGGGGAAGGCCATCCAGCCTCGCGTCGCGA
CTAAGAAAATGCCGTCAAATCCGCTCGCCATGACTTCACTAACGATGCCTTTGAAAATCTTCAAGTTCTT
TTCTACTAATTCAAGGCGTGTCTCACCAGGTTTTTGGTTTGCTCCGGCGCAAATGCAGACAATATCAGCA
TCCTTGCAGGGTATGTTTCTCTTTGATGTCTTTTTGTTTGTGAAGTATTTCACATTTATATTGTGCAACA
CTTCACAAACTTTTGCAAGAGAAAAGTTTTGTCTGATTTATGAACAAAAAAGAAACCATCATTGATGGTT
TCTTTCGGTAAGTCCCGTCTAGCCTTGCCCTCAATGGGGAAGAGAACCGCTTAAGCCCGAGTCATTATAT
AAACCATTTAGCACGTAATCAAAGCCAGGCTGATTCTGACCGGGCACTTGGGCGCTGCCATTATTAAAAA
TCACTTTTGCGTTGGTTGTATCCGTGTCCGCAGGCAGCGTCAGCGTGTAAATTCCGTCTGCATTTTTAGT
CATTGGTTTTCCAGGCCAAGATCCGGTCAATTCAATTACTCGGCTCCCATCATGTTTATAGATATAAGCA
TTTCCTGGCTCCAATGATTCGGATTTTGATAGCCGATGGTTTTGGCCGACGCTGGATCTCTTTTAACAAA
ACTGTATTTCTCGGTCCTCGTTACACCATCACTGTTCGTTCCTTTTAACATGATGGTGTATGTTTTGCCA
AATGGATCTCCTTTTCCGATTGTGAATTGATCTCCATCCTTAAACGCCTGTCGTCTGGTCCATTATTGAT
TTGATAAACGGCTTTTGTTGTATTCGCATCTGCACGCAAGGTAATCGTCAGTTGATCATTGAAAGAATGT
GTTACACCTGTTTTGTAATTCTCAAGGAAAACATGAGGCGCTTTTGCAATATCATCAGGATAAAGCACAG
CTACAGACCTGGCATTGATCGTGCCTGTCAGTTTACCATCGTTCACTTGAAATGAACCCGCTCCAGCTTT
ATTGTCATACCTGCCATCAGGCAATTTTGTTGCCGTATTGATAGAGACAGAGGATGAACCTGCATTTGCC
AGCACAACGCCATGTGAGCCGCGCTGATTCATAAATATCTGGTTGTTTCCATTCGGGTTCGAGAGTTCCT
CAGGCTGTCCAGCCATCACATTGTGAAATCTATTGACCGCAGTGATAGCCTGATCTTCAAATAAAGCACT
CCCGCGATCGCCTATTTGGCTTTTCCCCGGGAACCTCACACCATTTCCGCCTCCCTCAGGTCTGGAAAAG
AAAAGAGGCGTACTGCCTGAACGAGAAGCTATCACCGCCCAGCCTAAACGGATTCCCCCTATGCAAGGGT
TTATTGTTTTCTAAAATCTGATTACCAATTAGAATGAATATTTCCCAAATATTAAATAATAAAACAAAAA
AATTGAAAAAAGTGTTTCCACCATTTTTTCAATTTTTTTATAATTTTTTTAATCTGTTATTTAAATAGTT
TATAGTTAAATTTACATTTTCATTAGTCCATTCAATATTCTCTCCAAGATAACTACGAACTGCTAACAAA
ATTCTCTCCCTATGTTCTAATGGAGAAGATTCAGCCACTGCATTTCCCGCAATATCTTTTGGTATGATTT
TACCCGTGTCCATAGTTAAAATCATACGGCATAAAGTTAATATAGAGTTGGTTTCATCATCCTGATAATT
ATCTATTAATTCCTCTGACGAATCCATAATGGCTCTTCTCACATCAGAAAATGGAATATCAGGTAGTAAT
TCCTCTAAGTCATAATTTCCGTATATTCTTTTATTTTTTCGTTTTGCTTGGTAAAGCATTATGGTTAAAT
CTGAATTTAATTCCTTCTGAGGAATGTATCCTTGTTCATAAAGCTCTTGTAACCATTCTCCATAAATAAA
TTCTTGTTTGGGAGGATGATTCCACGGTACCATTTCTTGCTGAATAATAATTGTTAATTCAATATATCGT
AAGTTGCTTTTATCTCCTATTTTTTTTGAAATAGGTCTAATTTTTTGTATAAGTATTTCTTTACTTTGAT
CTGTCAATGGTTCAGATACGACGACTAAAAAGTCAAGATCACTATTTGGTTTTAGTCCACTCTCAACTCC
TGATCCAAACATGTAAGTACCAATAAGGTTATTTTTTAAATGTTTCCGAAGTATTTTTTTCACTTTATTA
ATTTGTTCGTATGTATTCAAATATATCCTCCTCACTATTTTGATTAGTACCTATTTTATATCCATAGTTG
TTAATTAAATAAACTTAATTTAGTTTATTTATAGATTTCATTGGCTTCTAAATTTTTTATCTAGATAATA
ATTATTTTAGTTAATTTTATTCTAGATTATATATGATATGATCTTTCATTTCCATAAAACTAAAGTAAGT
GTAAACCTATTCATTGTTTTAAAAATATCTCTTGCCAGTCACGTTACGTTATTAGTTATAGTTATTATAA
CATGTATTCACGAACGAAAATCGCCATTCGCCAGCTGCAGGAATTCGACCTCTAGCTTGAGGCATCAAAT
AAAACGAAAGGCTCAGTCGAAAGACTGGGCCTTTCGTTTTATCTGTTGTTTGTCGGTGAACGCTCTCCTG
AGTAGGACAAATCCGCCGCTCTAGCTAAGCAGAAGGCCATCCTGACGGATGGCCTTTTTGCGTTTCTACA
AACTCTTGTTAACTCTAGAGCTGCCTGCCGCGTTTCGGTGATGAAGATCTTCCCGATGATTATTAATTCA
GAACGCTCGGTTGCCGCGGCAAGAACGTTGCTCGAGATTGGATCCAATCATTTTGCAAAAGTTGTTGACT
TTATCTACAAGGTGTGGCATATTGGATCCAATAGCTGTCACCGGATGTGCTTTCCGGTCTGATGAGTCCG
TGAGGACGAAACAGCCTCTACAAATAATTTTGTTTAATCGGCTGAAAGGTGGTGAACTACTATGAAAGGA
GAAGAACTTTTCACTGGAGTTGTCCCAATTCTTGTTGAATTAGATGGTGATGTTAATGGGCACAAATTTT
CTGTCAGTGGAGAGGGTGAAGGTGATGCAACATACGGAAAACTTACCCTTAAATTTATTTGCACTACTGG
AAAACTACCTGTTCCATGGCCAACACTTGTCACTACTTTCGCGTATGGTCTTCAATGCTTTGCGAGATAC
CCAGATCATATGAAACAGCATGACTTTTTCAAGAGTGCCATGCCCGAAGGTTATGTACAGGAAAGAACTA
TATTTTTCAAAGATGACGGGAACTACAAGACACGTGCTGAAGTCAAGTTTGAAGGTGATACCCTTGTTAA
TAGAATCGAGTTAAAAGGTATTGATTTTAAAGAAGATGGAAACATTCTTGGACACAAATTGGAATACAAC
TATAACTCACACAATGTATACATCATGGCAGACAAACAAAAGAATGGAATCAAAGTTAACTTCAAAATTA
GACACAACATTGAAGATGGAAGCGTTCAACTAGCAGACCATTATCAACAAAATACTCCAATTGGCGATGG
CCCTGTCCTTTTACCAGACAACCATTACCTGTCCACACAATCTAAGCTTTCGAAAGATCCCAACGAAAAG
AGGGACCACATGGTCCTTCTTGAGTTTGTAACAGCTGCTGGGATTACACATGGCATGGATGAACTATACA
AATACTAGTAAGCTTGCGGCCGCGTCGTGACTGGGAAAACCCTGGCGACTAGTCTTGGACTCCTGTTGAT
AGATCCAGTAATGACCTCAGAACTCCATCTGGATTTGTTCAGAACGCTCGGTTGCCGCCGGGCGTTTTTT
ATTGGTGAGAATCCAGGGGTCCCCAATAATTACGATTTAAATTGGAGCTTAGTCGACAGCTAGCCGCATG
CAAGCTAATTCGGTGGAAACGAGGTCATCATTTCCTTCCGAAAAAACGGTTGCATTTAAATCTTACATAT
GTAATACTTTCAAAGACTACATTTGTAAGATTTGATGTTTGTAGCGCCCGTCGGCTGAAAGGTGGTGAAC
TACTATGGACATGCCTCGTATTAAACCGGGTCAGCGTGTTATGATGGCACTGCGTAAAATGATTGCAAGC
GGTGAAATCAAAAGTGGTGAACGTATTGCAGAAATTCCGACCGCAGCAGCACTGGGTGTTAGCCGTATGC
CGGTTCGTATCGCACTGCGTTCACTGGAACAAGAAGGTCTGGTTGTTCGTCTGGGTGCACGTGGTTATGC
AGCCCGTGGTGTTAGCAGCGATCAGATTCGTGATGCAATTGAAGTTCGTGGTGTTCTGGAAGGTTTTGCA
GCACGTCGTCTGGCAGAACGTGGTATGACCGCAGAAACCCATGCACGTTTTGTTGTACTGATTGCAGAAG
GTGAAGCACTGTTTGCAGCCGGTCGCCTGAATGGTGAAGATCTGGATCGTTATGCCGCATATAATCAGGC
ATTTCATGATACCCTGGTTAGCGCAGCAGGTAATGGTGCAGTTGAAAGCGCACTGGCACGTAATGGTTTT
GAACCGTTTGCAGCAGCCGGTGCACTGGCCCTGGATCTGATGGACCTGTCTGCCGAATATGAACATCTGC
TGGCAGCACATCGTCAGCATCAGGCAGTTCTGGATGCAGTTAGCTGTGGTGATGCCGAAGGTGCAGAACG
TATTATGCGTGATCATGCACTGGCAGCAATTCGTAATGCAAAAGTTTTTGAAGCAGCAGCAAGCGCAGGC
GCACCGCTGGGTGCAGCATGGTCAATTCGTGCAGATTGATAAGGATCCTAATTGGTAACGAATCAGACAA
TTGACGGCGCGCAACGCAATTAATGTGAGTTAGGATCCTGAGCGCCGGTCGCTACCATTACCAGTTGGTC
TGGTGTCAAAAATAATAATAACCGGGCAGGCCATGTCTGCCCGTATTTCGCGTAAGGAAATCCATTATGT
ACTATTTAATTCTGCGTGACATCCCATCGATCAGACCAGTTTTTAATTTGTGTGTTTCCATGTGTCCAGT
TTGGAATACTCTTAACCTCATTGGAAATCGCGGCATAATCACTGGTGGTATGATTGATGACCGCGTCAAC
AATGACCTTTATGCCATATTCTTCAGCGGCTGCACACATTTCTTTAAATTCTTGTTCAGTACCTAAGTAA
CGGTTGCCAATTTGATACGATGTCGGCTGATACAGCCAGTACCAGTTCGACATGCTTTTATCTCCTTGAT
TCCCTTCCTTTACTTGGTTAATCGGAGATGTCTGAATGGCTGTATATCCTGCATCATGAATATCCTTCAT
ATTGTGTTTTAACGTATTGAACGACCAATTCCATGCATGAAGAATGGTTCCGCTTTTGATCGACGGTGCT
GTAAGCTCATTCGATTTGTTCGCCGTTTCAGCACTCGCAGCCGCCGGTCCTGCCAGAACCAAATGAAACA
GCAATAAAAATCCAGCGAATAACGGCAGTAAAGAGGTTTTGAATCGTTTTGCAAACATTCTTGACACTCC
TTATTTGATTTTTTGAAGACTTACTTCGGAGTCAAAAATCCCTCTTACTTCATTCTTCCGCTTCCTCCTT
TCAAACCGATGTGAAGACTGGAGAATTTTGTTAATTCTTGAAGACGAAAGGGCCTCGTGATACGCCTATT
TTTATAGGTTAATGTCATGATAATAATGGTTTCTTAGACGTCAGGTGGCACTTTTCGGGGAAATGTGCGC
GGAACCCCTATTTGTTTATTTTTCTAAATACATTCAAATATGTATCCGCTCATGAGACAATAACCCTGAT
AAATGCTTCAATAATATTGAAAAAGGAAGAGTATGAGTATTCAACATTTCCGTGTCGCCCTTATTCCCTT
TTTTGCGGCATTTTGCCTTCCTGTTTTTGCTCACCCAGAAACGCTGGTGAAAGTAAAAGATGCTGAAGAT
CAGTTGGGTGCACGAGTGGGTTACATCGAACTGGATCTCAACAGCGGTAAGATCCTTGAGAGTTTTCGCC
CCGAAGAACGTTTTCCAATGATGAGCACTTTTAAAGTTCTGCTATGTGGCGCGGTATTATCCCGTGTTGA
CGCCGGGCAAGAGCAACTCGGTCGCCGCATACACTATTCTCAGAATGACTTGGTTGAGTACTCACCAGTC
ACAGAAAAGCATCTTACGGATGGCATGACAGTAAGAGAATTATGCAGTGCTGCCATAACCATGAGTGATA
ACACTGCGGCCAACTTACTTCTGACAACGATCGGAGGACCGAAGGAGCTAACCGCTTTTTTGCACAACAT
GGGGGATCATGTAACTCGCCTTGATCGTTGGGAACCGGAGCTGAATGAAGCCATACCAAACGACGAGCGT
GACACCACGATGCCTGCAGCAATGGCAACAACGTTGCGCAAACTATTAACTGGCGAACTACTTACTCTAG
CTTCCCGGCAACAATTAATAGACTGGATGGAGGCGGATAAAGTTGCAGGACCACTTCTGCGCTCGGCCCT
TCCGGCTGGCTGGTTTATTGCTGATAAATCTGGAGCCGGTGAGCGTGGGTCGCGCGGTATCATTGCAGCA
CTGGGGCCAGATGGTAAGCCCTCCCGTATCGTAGTTATCTACACGACGGGGAGTCAGGCAACTATGGATG
AACGAAATAGACAGATCGCTGAGATAGGTGCCTCACTGATTAAGCATTGGTAACTGTCAGACCAAGTTTA
CTCATATATACTTTAGATTGATTTAAAACTTCATTTTTAATTTAAAAGGATCTAGGTGAAGATCCTTTTT
GATAATCTCATGACCAAAATCCCTTAACGTGAGTTTTCGTTCCACTGAGCGTCAGACCCCGTAGAAAAGA
TCAAAGGATCTTCTTGAGATCCTTTTTTTCTGCGCGTAATCTGCTGCTTGCAAACAAAAAAACCACCGCT
ACCAGCGGTGGTTTGTTTGCCGGATCAAGAGCTACCAACTCTTTTTCCGAAGGTAACTGGCTTCAGCAGA
GCGCAGATACCAAATACTGTCCTTCTAGTGTAGCCGTAGTTAGGCCACCACTTCAAGAACTCTGTAGCAC
CGCCTACATACCTCGCTCTGCTAATCCTGTTACCAGTGGCTGCTGCCAGTGGCGATAAGTCGTGTCTTAC
CGGGTTGGACTCAAGACGATAGTTACCGGATAAGGCGCAGCGGTCGGGCTGAACGGGGGGTTCGTGCACA
CAGCCCAGCTTGGAGCGAACGACCTACACCGAACTGAGATACCTACAGCGTGAGCTATGAGAAAGCGCCA
CGCTTCCCGAAGGGAGAAAGGCGGACAGGTATCCGGTAAGCGGCAGGGTCGGAACAGGAGAGCGCACGAG
GGAGCTTCCAGGGGGAAACGCCTGGTATCTTTATAGTCCTGTCGGGTTTCGCCACCTCTGACTTGAGCGT
CGATTTTTGTGATGCTCGTCAGGGGGGCGGAGCCTATGGAAAAACGCCAGCAACGCGGCCCGACCTCGAG
CTGGATACTTCCCGTCCGCCAGGGGGACATGCCGGCGATGCTGAAGGTCGCGCGCATTCCCGATGAAGAG
GCCGGTTACCGCCTGTTTGAGGATATAGTAATCTTTCTAAATAGCTTTGGATTGGAGGAGTATGGCCACT
AATACTAAGTTCAGCTAATAAAAAAATTTGCTAAAGAACTCCAGCTGGATTTCACTGATGAGAATATCGT
CGGAGATAAATATAATAATTCCACTATAGACTATACTAGTATACTCCGTCTACTGTACGATACACTTCCG
CTCAGGTCCTTGTCCTTTAACGAGGATTGTTACGTACGCTAATGGCGTCAAAACAAAGACTCTAGACCTA
GGCCTTAAGATCTGATCATATGCATCCGCGGGCCCGGGTTAACGCGTAATCCATGGATCAAGAGACAGGA
TGAGGATCGTTTCGCATGATTGAACAAGATGGATTGCACGCAGGTTCTCCGGTGCCCTGAATGAACTGCA
GAAAGAGCTGGTAGTTGGCGCACTGTTCGAAGAACTGCCGATGTCCAGTAAGATTCTTACTATGCTGGTT
GAACCGGATGCTGGTAAAGCTACTTGGGTTGCTGCTTCTACTTATGGTACCGATACAACTACTGGTGAGG
AAGTTAAAGGAGCTCTTAAAGAAATCCACTTCAGTAGGTGGCCCGGCTCCATGCACCGCGACGCAACGCG
GGGAGGCAGACAAGGTATAGGGCGGCGCCTACAATCCATGCCAACCCGTTCCATGTGCTCGCCGAGGCGG
TATAAATCGCCGTGACGATCAGCGGTCCAATGATCGAAGTTAGGCTGGTAAGAGCCGCGAGCGATCCTTG
AAGCTGTCCCTGATGGTCGTCATCTACCTGCCTGGACAGCATGGCCTGCAAC
